Addgene plasmid #110123: Hy_pMT Flag-Hel25E WT
Purpose: Expresses Flag-tagged D. melanogaster Hel25E
Depositing lab: Jeremy Wilusz. Depositing organization: University of Pennsylvania. Publication: A length-dependent evolutionarily conserved pathway controls nuclear export of circular RNAs. Huang C, Liang D, Tatomer DC, Wilusz JE. Genes Dev. 2018 May 17. pii: gad.314856.118. doi: 10.1101/gad.314856.118. PubMed 29773557.
Backbone
  Vector backbone: Hy_pMT
  Total vector size (bp): 8496
  Vector type: Insect Expression
  Selectable markers: Hygromycin
Growth in bacteria
  Bacterial resistance: Ampicillin, 100 μg/mL
  Growth temperature: 37°C
  Growth strain: DH5alpha
  Copy number: Unknown
Gene/Insert
  Gene/Insert name: Hel25E
  Species: D. melanogaster (fly)
  Entrez Gene: Hel25E (a.k.a. Dmel_CG7269, CG7269, Dbp25F, DmRH4, Dmel\CG7269, HEL, HEL25E, Hel, UAP56, Uap56, WM6, Wm6, dHel25E, hel, jf26, l(2)25Eb, l(2)gdh-12, l(2)gdh12, l(2)jf26, l(2)k11511, sz, uap56)
  Promoter: Metallothionein Promoter (pMT)
  Tag / fusion protein: Flag (N terminal on backbone)
  Cloning method: Restriction Enzyme; 5′ cloning site AgeI (not destroyed); 3′ cloning site NotI (not destroyed)
  Sequencing primers: 5′ CACTCGAATTTGGAGCCGGC
Terms and licenses: Academic/Nonprofit Terms; Industry Terms: Not Available to Industry
How to cite: Hy_pMT Flag-Hel25E WT was a gift from Jeremy Wilusz (Addgene plasmid # 110123 ; http://n2t.net/addgene:110123 ; RRID:Addgene_110123)
