[The description below was written by a language model from this plasmid's Addgene catalogue record and pLannotate feature annotations shown in this document.]
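Description:
Hy_pMT Flag-Hel25E WT is an insect-cell expression plasmid of 8,496 bp, built on the Hy_pMT backbone, for producing epitope-tagged wild-type Drosophila melanogaster Hel25E (the fly UAP56 orthologue, a DEAD-box RNA helicase required for nuclear mRNA export). In E. coli it replicates from a high-copy ColE1/pUC-type origin and is selected with ampicillin through the β-lactamase gene. For selection in Drosophila cells it carries a separate hygromycin resistance cassette, in which the strong copia transposon promoter drives the hygromycin phosphotransferase gene, followed by SV40 small t intron and polyadenylation sequences. This arrangement allows stable lines to be derived.

The expression unit sits immediately downstream of that cassette. The Drosophila metallothionein promoter, which is induced by metal ions such as copper, drives an open reading frame that begins with a backbone-encoded N-terminal tag, annotated as 3xFLAG with an enterokinase site. The tag is fused to the Hel25E coding sequence, which was cloned between AgeI and NotI sites that remain intact, and the unit ends in an SV40 poly(A) signal. Inducible expression with a FLAG handle suits detection, immunoprecipitation and rescue or overexpression experiments. The associated work concerns a length-dependent pathway for nuclear export of circular RNAs, and the "WT" label suggests use alongside mutant versions, although the record does not describe these.

Two feature tables accompany the entry. The 8,496 nt record matches the catalogue description. The 5,762 nt sequencing result instead shows a bacterial T7/lac expression vector with lacI, rop and an ompA signal fragment, and has no MT promoter, FLAG, Hel25E or hygromycin marker. It therefore appears to represent a different plasmid and should not be taken as describing this construct.
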