Features (pLannotate 1.2.2; 20 found; start..end, strand, type, name):
    951..1028    -  promoter       lacI promoter: lacI
   1036..1315    -  CDS            TcR (fragment): tetracycline efflux protein; tet; confers resistance to tetracycline
   1337..1355    +  promoter       T7 promoter: promoter for bacteriophage T7 RNA polymerase
   1356..1380    +  protein_bind   lac operator: The lac repressor binds to the lac operator to inhibit transcription in E. coli. This inhibition can be relieved by adding lactose or isopropyl-β-D-thiogalactopyranoside (IPTG). lac repressor encoded by lacI
   1395..1417    +  RBS            RBS: efficient ribosome binding site from bacteriophage T7 gene 10 (Olins and Rangwala, 1989)
   1430..1510    +  CDS            ompA (fragment): OMPA_ECOLI - Also known as con From Escherichia coli (strain K12).
   1510..1528    +  CDS            9xHis (fragment): 9xHis affinity tag
   1556..1605    +  CDS            SET1 (fragment): solubility-enhancement tag derived from T7 phage gene 10B
   1613..1660    +  terminator     T7 terminator: transcription terminator for bacteriophage T7 RNA polymerase
   1683..1787    -  CDS            TcR (fragment): tetracycline efflux protein; tet; confers resistance to tetracycline
   1835..1863    -  promoter       tet promoter: E. coli promoter for tetracycline efflux protein gene
   1976..2080    +  promoter       AmpR promoter: bla
   2081..2941    +  CDS            AmpR: β-lactamase; bla; confers resistance to ampicillin, carbenicillin, and related antibiotics
   3112..3700    +  rep_origin     ori: high-copy-number ColE1/pMB1/pBR322/pUC origin of replication
   3886..4025    -  misc_feature   bom: basis of mobility region from pBR322
   4127..4318    -  CDS            rop: Rop protein, which maintains plasmids at low copy number; rop
   4335..4715    +  CDS            YPB1_ECOLX: Protein predicted: Swiss-Prot protein existence level 4. From Escherichia coli.
   4957..5581    -  CDS            TcR (fragment): tetracycline efflux protein; tet; confers resistance to tetracycline
   5596..5617    -  protein_bind   CAP binding site: CAP binding activates transcription in the presence of cAMP. E. coli catabolite activator protein
   5630..950     -  CDS            lacI (across the origin): lac repressor; lacI; The lac repressor binds to the lac operator to inhibit transcription in E. coli. This inhibition can be relieved by adding lactose or isopropyl-β-D-thiogalactopyranoside (IPTG).
>Addgene plasmid #110123 | Hy_pMT Flag-Hel25E WT | addgene full sequence | sequence record 212172 | Addgene NGS Result
TGATTGCCCTTCACCGCCTGGCCCTGAGAGAGTTGCAGCAAGCGGTCCACGCTGGTTTGCCCCAGCAGGC
GAAAATCCTGTTTGATGGTGGTTAACGGCGGGATATAACATGAGCTGTCTTCGGTATCGTCGTATCCCAC
TACCGAGATATCCGCACCAACGCGCAGCCCGGACTCGGTAATGGCGCGCATTGCGCCCAGCGCCATCTGA
TCGTTGGCAACCAGCATCGCAGTGGGAACGATGCCCTCATTCAGCATTTGCATGGTTTGTTGAAAACCGG
ACATGGCACTCCAGTCGCCTTCCCGTTCCGCTATCGGCTGAATTTGATTGCGAGTGAGATATTTATGCCA
GCCAGCCAGACGCAGACGCGCCGAGACAGAACTTAATGGGCCCGCTAACAGCGCGATTTGCTGGTGACCC
AATGCGACCAGATGCTCCACGCCCAGTCGCGTACCGTCTTCATGGGAGAAAATAATACTGTTGATGGGTG
TCTGGTCAGAGACATCAAGAAATAACGCCGGAACATTAGTGCAGGCAGCTTCCACAGCAATGGCATCCTG
GTCATCCAGCGGATAGTTAATGATCAGCCCACTGACGCGTTGCGCGAGAAGATTGTGCACCGCCGCTTTA
CAGGCTTCGACGCCGCTTCGTTCTACCATCGACACCACCACGCTGGCACCCAGTTGATCGGCGCGAGATT
TAATCGCCGCGACAATTTGCGACGGCGCGTGCAGGGCCAGACTGGAGGTGGCAACGCCAATCAGCAACGA
CTGTTTGCCCGCCAGTTGTTGTGCCACGCGGTTGGGAATGTAATTCAGCTCCGCCATCGCCGCTTCCACT
TTTTCCCGCGTTTTCGCAGAAACGTGGCTGGCCTGGTTCACCACGCGGGAAACGGTCTGATAAGAGACAC
CGGCATACTCTGCGACATCGTATAACGTTACTGGTTTCACATTCACCACCCTGAATTGACTCTCTTCCGG
GCGCTATCATGCCATACCGCGAAAGGTTTTGCGCCATTCGATGGTGTCCGGGATCTCGACGCTCTCCCTT
ATGCGACTCCTGCATTAGGAAGCAGCCCAGTAGTAGGTTGAGGCCGTTGAGCACCGCCGCCGCAAGGAAT
GGTGCATGCAAGGAGATGGCGCCCAACAGTCCCCCGGCCACGGGGCCTGCCACCATACCCACGCCGAAAC
AAGCGCTCATGAGCCCGAAGTGGCGAGCCCGATCTTCCCCATCGGTGATGTCGGCGATATAGGCGCCAGC
AACCGCACCTGTGGCGCCGGTGATGCCGGCCACGATGCGTCCGGCGTAGAGGATCGAGATCTCGATCCCG
CGAAATTAATACGACTCACTATAGGGGAATTGTGAGCGGATAACAATTCCCCTCTAGAAATAATTTTGTT
TAACTTTAAGAAGGAGATATACCATGGGAATGAAAAAGACAGCTATCGCGATTGCAGTGGCACTGGCTGG
TTTCGCTACCGTAGCGCAGGCCGCTCCGAAAGATAACACCCACCACCACCACCACCACGCGGCCGCGGGT
ACCCTCGAGGATCCGGCTGCTAACAAAGCCCGAAAGGAAGCTGAGTTGGCTGCTGCCACCGCTGAGCAAT
AACTAGCATAACCCCTTGGGGCCTCTAAACGGGTCTTGAGGGGTTTTTTGCTGAAAGGAGGAACTATATC
CGGATATCCCGCAAGAGGCCCGGCAGTACCGGCATAACCAAGCCTATGCCTACAGCATCCAGGGTGACGG
TGCCGAGGATGACGATGAGCGCATTGTTAGATTTCATACACGGTGCCTGACTGCGTTAGCAATTTAACTG
TGATAAACTACCGCATTAAAGCTTATCGATGATAAGCTGTCAAACATGAGAATTCTTGAAGACGAAAGGG
CCTCGTGATACGCCTATTTTTATAGGTTAATGTCATGATAATAATGGTTTCTTAGACGTCAGGTGGCACT
TTTCGGGGAAATGTGCGCGGAACCCCTATTTGTTTATTTTTCTAAATACATTCAAATATGTATCCGCTCA
TGAGACAATAACCCTGATAAATGCTTCAATAATATTGAAAAAGGAAGAGTATGAGTATTCAACATTTCCG
TGTCGCCCTTATTCCCTTTTTTGCGGCATTTTGCCTTCCTGTTTTTGCTCACCCAGAAACGCTGGTGAAA
GTAAAAGATGCTGAAGATCAGTTGGGTGCACGAGTGGGTTACATCGAACTGGATCTCAACAGCGGTAAGA
TCCTTGAGAGTTTTCGCCCCGAAGAACGTTTTCCAATGATGAGCACTTTTAAAGTTCTGCTATGTGGCGC
GGTATTATCCCGTGTTGACGCCGGGCAAGAGCAACTCGGTCGCCGCATACACTATTCTCAGAATGACTTG
GTTGAGTACTCACCAGTCACAGAAAAGCATCTTACGGATGGCATGACAGTAAGAGAATTATGCAGTGCTG
CCATAACCATGAGTGATAACACTGCGGCCAACTTACTTCTGACAACGATCGGAGGACCGAAGGAGCTAAC
CGCTTTTTTGCACAACATGGGGGATCATGTAACTCGCCTTGATCGTTGGGAACCGGAGCTGAATGAAGCC
ATACCAAACGACGAGCGTGACACCACGATGCCTGCAGCAATGGCAACAACGTTGCGCAAACTATTAACTG
GCGAACTACTTACTCTAGCTTCCCGGCAACAATTAATAGACTGGATGGAGGCGGATAAAGTTGCAGGACC
ACTTCTGCGCTCGGCCCTTCCGGCTGGCTGGTTTATTGCTGATAAATCTGGAGCCGGTGAGCGTGGGTCT
CGCGGTATCATTGCAGCACTGGGGCCAGATGGTAAGCCCTCCCGTATCGTAGTTATCTACACGACGGGGA
GTCAGGCAACTATGGATGAACGAAATAGACAGATCGCTGAGATAGGTGCCTCACTGATTAAGCATTGGTA
ACTGTCAGACCAAGTTTACTCATATATACTTTAGATTGATTTAAAACTTCATTTTTAATTTAAAAGGATC
TAGGTGAAGATCCTTTTTGATAATCTCATGACCAAAATCCCTTAACGTGAGTTTTCGTTCCACTGAGCGT
CAGACCCCGTAGAAAAGATCAAAGGATCTTCTTGAGATCCTTTTTTTCTGCGCGTAATCTGCTGCTTGCA
AACAAAAAAACCACCGCTACCAGCGGTGGTTTGTTTGCCGGATCAAGAGCTACCAACTCTTTTTCCGAAG
GTAACTGGCTTCAGCAGAGCGCAGATACCAAATACTGTCCTTCTAGTGTAGCCGTAGTTAGGCCACCACT
TCAAGAACTCTGTAGCACCGCCTACATACCTCGCTCTGCTAATCCTGTTACCAGTGGCTGCTGCCAGTGG
CGATAAGTCGTGTCTTACCGGGTTGGACTCAAGACGATAGTTACCGGATAAGGCGCAGCGGTCGGGCTGA
ACGGGGGGTTCGTGCACACAGCCCAGCTTGGAGCGAACGACCTACACCGAACTGAGATACCTACAGCGTG
AGCTATGAGAAAGCGCCACGCTTCCCGAAGGGAGAAAGGCGGACAGGTATCCGGTAAGCGGCAGGGTCGG
AACAGGAGAGCGCACGAGGGAGCTTCCAGGGGGAAACGCCTGGTATCTTTATAGTCCTGTCGGGTTTCGC
CACCTCTGACTTGAGCGTCGATTTTTGTGATGCTCGTCAGGGGGGCGGAGCCTATGGAAAAACGCCAGCA
ACGCGGCCTTTTTACGGTTCCTGGCCTTTTGCTGGCCTTTTGCTCACATGTTCTTTCCTGCGTTATCCCC
TGATTCTGTGGATAACCGTATTACCGCCTTTGAGTGAGCTGATACCGCTCGCCGCAGCCGAACGACCGAG
CGCAGCGAGTCAGTGAGCGAGGAAGCGGAAGAGCGCCTGATGCGGTATTTTCTCCTTACGCATCTGTGCG
GTATTTCACACCGCAATGGTGCACTCTCAGTACAATCTGCTCTGATGCCGCATAGTTAAGCCAGTATACA
CTCCGCTATCGCTACGTGACTGGGTCATGGCTGCGCCCCGACACCCGCCAACACCCGCTGACGCGCCCTG
ACGGGCTTGTCTGCTCCCGGCATCCGCTTACAGACAAGCTGTGACCGTCTCCGGGAGCTGCATGTGTCAG
AGGTTTTCACCGTCATCACCGAAACGCGCGAGGCAGCTGCGGTAAAGCTCATCAGCGTGGTCGTGAAGCG
ATTCACAGATGTCTGCCTGTTCATCCGCGTCCAGCTCGTTGAGTTTCTCCAGAAGCGTTAATGTCTGGCT
TCTGATAAAGCGGGCCATGTTAAGGGCGGTTTTTTCCTGTTTGGTCACTGATGCCTCCGTGTAAGGGGGA
TTTCTGTTCATGGGGGTAATGATACCGATGAAACGAGAGAGGATGCTCACGATACGGGTTACTGATGATG
AACATGCCCGGTTACTGGAACGTTGTGAGGGTAAACAACTGGCGGTATGGATGCGGCGGGACCAGAGAAA
AATCACTCAGGGTCAATGCCAGCGCTTCGTTAATACAGATGTAGGTGTTCCACAGGGTAGCCAGCAGCAT
CCTGCGATGCAGATCCGGAACATAATGGTGCAGGGCGCTGACTTCCGCGTTTCCAGACTTTACGAAACAC
GGAAACCGAAGACCATTCATGTTGTTGCTCAGGTCGCAGACGTTTTGCAGCAGCAGTCGCTTCACGTTCG
CTCGCGTATCGGTGATTCATTCTGCTAACCAGTAAGGCAACCCCGCCAGCCTAGCCGGGTCCTCAACGAC
AGGAGCACGATCATGCGCACCCGTGGCCAGGACCCAACGCTGCCCGAGATGCGCCGCGTGCGGCTGCTGG
AGATGGCGGACGCGATGGATATGTTCTGCCAAGGGTTGGTTTGCGCATTCACAGTTCTCCGCAAGAATTG
ATTGGCTCCAATTCTTGGAGTGGTGAATCCGTTAGCGAGGTGCCGCCGGCTTCCATTCAGGTCGAGGTGG
CCCGGCTCCATGCACCGCGACGCAACGCGGGGAGGCAGACAAGGTATAGGGCGGCGCCTACAATCCATGC
CAACCCGTTCCATGTGCTCGCCGAGGCGGCATAAATCGCCGTGACGATCAGCGGTCCAATGATCGAAGTT
AGGCTGGTAAGAGCCGCGAGCGATCCTTGAAGCTGTCCCTGATGGTCGTCATCTACCTGCCTGGACAGCA
TGGCCTGCAACGCGGGCATCCCGATGCCGCCGGAAGCGAGAAGAATCATAATGGGGAAGGCCATCCAGCC
TCGCGTCGCGAACGCCAGCAAGACGTAGCCCAGCGCGTCGGCCGCCATGCCGGCGATAATGGCCTGCTTC
TCGCCGAAACGTTTGGTGGCGGGACCAGTGACGAAGGCTTGAGCGAGGGCGTGCAAGATTCCGAATACCG
CAAGCGACAGGCCGATCATCGTCGCGCTCCAGCGAAAGCGGTCCTCGCCGAAAATGACCCAGAGCGCTGC
CGGCACCTGTCCTACGAGTTGCATGATAAAGAAGACAGTCATAAGTGCGGCGACGATAGTCATGCCCCGC
GCCCACCGGAAGGAGCTGACTGGGTTGAAGGCTCTCAAGGGCATCGGTCGAGATCCCGGTGCCTAATGAG
TGAGCTAACTTACATTAATTGCGTTGCGCTCACTGCCCGCTTTCCAGTCGGGAAACCTGTCGTGCCAGCT
GCATTAATGAATCGGCCAACGCGCGGGGAGAGGCGGTTTGCGTATTGGGCGCCAGGGTGGTTTTTCTTTT
CACCAGTGAGACGGGCAACAGC
