Features (pLannotate 1.2.2; 17 found; start..end, strand, type, name):
    859..963     -  promoter       AmpR promoter: bla
   2445..2724    +  promoter       copia promoter: strong promoter from the Drosophila transposable element copia (Sinclair et al., 1986)
   2770..3795    +  CDS            HygR: aminoglycoside phosphotransferase from E. coli; aph(4)-Ia; confers resistance to hygromycin
   3813..4085    +  CDS            yokD (fragment): YOKD_BACSU - Experimental evidence at protein level: Swiss-Prot protein existence level 1. May contribute to antibiotic resistance. From Bacillus subtilis (strain 168).
   4082..4156    +  CDS            small t antigen (fragment): SV40 (simian virus 40) small t antigen
   4158..4223    +  intron         small t intron: SV40 (simian virus 40) small t antigen intron
   4353..4373    +  CDS            SV40 NLS: nuclear localization signal of SV40 (simian virus 40) large T antigen
   4692..4775    +  CDS            large T antigen (fragment): large T antigen from SV40 (simian virus 40)
   4798..4932    +  polyA_signal   SV40 poly(A) signal: SV40 polyadenylation signal
   4933..5359    +  promoter       MT promoter: Drosophila metallothionein promoter
   5378..5443    +  CDS            3xFLAG: three tandem FLAG® epitope tags, followed by an enterokinase cleavage site
   5450..6721    +  CDS            Hel25E: DX39B_DROME - Also known as Dbp25F, hel, WM6. Experimental evidence at protein level: Swiss-Prot protein existence level 1. Required for mRNA export out of the nucleus. Probable RNA helicase that may regulate entry into mitosis by down-regulating the expression of other genes whose activity may be rate-limiting for entry into mitosis during embryogenesis. Binds to salivary gland chromosomes and modifies position effect variegation. Promotes an open chromatin structure that favors transcription during development by regulating the spread of heterochromatin. From Drosophila melanogaster (Fruit f
   6733..6854    +  polyA_signal   SV40 poly(A) signal: SV40 polyadenylation signal
   6879..7180    +  CDS            TcR (fragment): tetracycline efflux protein; tet; confers resistance to tetracycline
   7422..7550    -  CDS            YPB1_ECOLX (fragment): Protein predicted: Swiss-Prot protein existence level 4. From Escherichia coli.
   7735..8323    -  rep_origin     ori: high-copy-number ColE1/pMB1/pBR322/pUC origin of replication
   8494..858     -  CDS            AmpR (across the origin): β-lactamase; bla; confers resistance to ampicillin, carbenicillin, and related antibiotics
>Addgene plasmid #110123 | Hy_pMT Flag-Hel25E WT | analyzer sequence | sequence record 207170
CCAATGCTTAATCAGTGAGGCACCTATCTCAGCGATCTGTCTATTTCGTTCATCCATAGTTGCCTGACTC
CCCGTCGTGTAGATAACTACGATACGGGAGGGCTTACCATCTGGCCCCAGTGCTGCAATGATACCGCGAG
ACCCACGCTCACCGGCTCCAGATTTATCAGCAATAAACCAGCCAGCCGGAAGGGCCGAGCGCAGAAGTGG
TCCTGCAACTTTATCCGCCTCCATCCAGTCTATTAATTGTTGCCGGGAAGCTAGAGTAAGTAGTTCGCCA
GTTAATAGTTTGCGCAACGTTGTTGCCATTGCTGCAGGCATCGTGGTGTCACGCTCGTCGTTTGGTATGG
CTTCATTCAGCTCCGGTTCCCAACGATCAAGGCGAGTTACATGATCCCCCATGTTGTGCAAAAAAGCGGT
TAGCTCCTTCGGTCCTCCGATCGTTGTCAGAAGTAAGTTGGCCGCAGTGTTATCACTCATGGTTATGGCA
GCACTGCATAATTCTCTTACTGTCATGCCATCCGTAAGATGCTTTTCTGTGACTGGTGAGTACTCAACCA
AGTCATTCTGAGAATAGTGTATGCGGCGACCGAGTTGCTCTTGCCCGGCGTCAACACGGGATAATACCGC
GCCACATAGCAGAACTTTAAAAGTGCTCATCATTGGAAAACGTTCTTCGGGGCGAAAACTCTCAAGGATC
TTACCGCTGTTGAGATCCAGTTCGATGTAACCCACTCGTGCACCCAACTGATCTTCAGCATCTTTTACTT
TCACCAGCGTTTCTGGGTGAGCAAAAACAGGAAGGCAAAATGCCGCAAAAAAGGGAATAAGGGCGACACG
GAAATGTTGAATACTCATACTCTTCCTTTTTCAATATTATTGAAGCATTTATCAGGGTTATTGTCTCATG
AGCGGATACATATTTGAATGTATTTAGAAAAATAAACAAATAGGGGTTCCGCGCACATTTCCCCGAAAAG
TGCCACCTGACGTCTAAGAAACCATTATTATCATGACATTAACCTATAAAAATAGGCGTATCACGAGGCC
CTTTCGTCTTCAAGAATTCACATTTGTACGAATTTTTTTTTTATCAAAAGTTCGAGTTTTTCACCAATTT
CCTCATCAACCGAGCAAGGCAAACGGCTTTGAATAATATGGTGTTATATATACATATATCAAATCGCTGC
TGACTGCGTGATTGATGGCCCCAAGATTACATATTATCGAATCAGGATTCAGAAGGAGATCAATGTCAAA
TGCGGACAGGAACATGAAAGACGCCTGTTATGCGCAATTAAAAATTTGGGTTTAATTGCTGTGGAAACTG
TTGTTGGCGGCATCTTAAGTTCCTGTTTAACAACATCAACTACTTATGTACGTAGAAGCGTTTAAGCCAT
TTGCATACAGATGAGAACTGGCTTTTGTGCTAATCAGTCAAGATGACTCCGATGATGATGACTCATTACC
TGACCAGTTTTCGCTGCTTTCTTTTCAACAACTACTTGTATATGTATTGTATCCAATAGCAATACATTGA
ATTTCCATGGTCTAGTCACGTATTATCATTTAATTGACACCAAGTCGTGTTATTGTTGAGCTATCGAGTT
CAGCTCAAACATTTCTTATTCCCATGAATAAGCCGGCAAAAATATGCAATCTATGAAAGTTAATATAAGC
AAACCTTACTTTGACTCAATACCAATGCACTTTGTGTCGATAGGTTCACGCAATTGAGGCGATTATTCCG
ATAACCCAAGCGATTGACTGTTCCCGTTTCGATTCCAATTGAAATTTGGAAATGTACAATAGTTTTGCTA
TATGCTGTCAAGTACGCTCTTATCTTCTCTGGGTTTTCTTCAGAGTTTCGAAACGCTTCTTCTTTTTTTT
GTTTTTTTTTTTTTGGAATCTCGTATTTTGGAAGGGGCTCCCCTCTGGAATTTGTTACACTGTCGTTATC
ATTGCGAACAAGCGGCCCGAAGCTATCAGCGACTTTAACATTTACAATGCACTTTTTTACGACCAATTAA
ATGTACATTTTCCTTTCTTCGCCCGTTGATAAGCGAACGCGATGTGGCGCAGGCAATGTGTTGCTCTTGC
GACACAAACGCAATCAAAATGGATTCAATTTCGCTTTTTCCCAGTGAAACGAAGAACGAACCGACCATCA
TGATATGCTCCTCTGCATGTTGCGTATTGAATCAATGACAATTTCAATTAAGCCGCCCGTTCGTCATGCG
TTTTCGTGCGCTTCGAAATGCTGATAACGCTGCTGTCCTCCAACTGCTTTGCATGTGGACACAATTCCAT
TTATTTAATTCTTTTATTTGGATCGGTTAAATTAAAAAGCGCCTTGTTACGCATTTAACGTTGTTTCCGG
TGCGTGGTGGTTTCATGCTTCTGGGAACGGCAAATGGGTTTAGGATTGGGAACCCCTCATCATCTGTTGG
AATATACTATTCAACCTACAAAAGTAACGTTAAACAACACTACTTTATATTTGATATGAATGGCCACACC
TTTTATGCCATAAAACATATTGTAAGAGAATACCACTCTTTTTATTCCTTCTTTCCTTCTTGTACGTTTT
TTGCTGTAAGTAGGTCGTGGTGCTGGTGTTGCAGTTGAAATAACTTAAAATATAAATCATAAAACTCAAA
CATAAACTTGACTATTTATTTATTTATTAAGAAAGGAAATATAAATTATAAATTACAACAGGTTATGGAC
CTGCAGCCAAGCTTGGCGCTCGTCCGGGGGCAATGAGATATGAAAAAGCCTGAACTCACCGCGACGTCTG
TCGAGAAGTTTCTGATCGAAAAGTTCGACAGCGTCTCCGACCTGATGCAGCTCTCGGAGGGCGAAGAATC
TCGTGCTTTCAGCTTCGATGTAGGAGGGCGTGGATATGTCCTGCGGGTAAATAGCTGCGCCGATGGTTTC
TACAAAGATCGTTATGTTTATCGGCACTTTGCATCGGCCGCGCTCCCGATTCCGGAAGTGCTTGACATTG
GGGAATTCAGCGAGAGCCTGACCTATTGCATCTCCCGCCGTGCACAGGGTGTCACGTTGCAAGACCTGCC
TGAAACCGAACTGCCCGCTGTTCTGCAGCCGGTCGCGGAGGCCATGGATGCGATCGCTGCGGCCGATCTT
AGCCAGACGAGCGGGTTCGGCCCATTCGGACCGCAAGGAATCGGTCAATACACTACATGGCGTGATTTCA
TATGCGCGATTGCTGATCCCCATGTGTATCACTGGCAAACTGTGATGGACGACACCGTCAGTGCGTCCGT
CGCGCAGGCTCTCGATGAGCTGATGCTTTGGGCCGAGGACTGCCCCGAAGTCCGGCACCTCGTGCACGCG
GATTTCGGCTCCAACAATGTCCTGACGGACAATGGCCGCATAACAGCGGTCATTGACTGGAGCGAGGCGA
TGTTCGGGGATTCCCAATACGAGGTCGCCAACATCTTCTTCTGGAGGCCGTGGTTGGCTTGTATGGAGCA
GCAGACGCGCTACTTCGAGCGGAGGCATCCGGAGCTTGCAGGATCGCCGCGGCTCCGGGCGTATATGCTC
CGCATTGGTCTTGACCAACTCTATCAGAGCTTGGTTGACGGCAATTTCGATGATGCAGCTTGGGCGCAGG
GTCGATGCGACGCAATCGTCCGATCCGGAGCCGGGACTGTCGGGCGTACACAAATCGCCCGCAGAAGCGC
GGCCGTCTGGACCGATGGCTGTGTAGAAGTACTCGCCGATAGTGGAAACCGACGCCCCAGCACTCGTCCG
AGGGCAAAGGAATAGAGTAGATGCCGACCGAACAAGAGCTGATTTCGAGAACGCCTCAGCCAGCAACTCG
CGCGAGCCTAGCAAGGCAAATGCGAGAGAACGGCCTTACGCTTGGTGGCACAGTTCTCGTCCACAGTTCG
CTAAGCTCGCTCGGCTGGGTCGCGGGAGGGCCGGTCGCAGTGATTCAGGCCCTTCTGGATTGTGTTGGTC
CCCAGGGCACGATTGTCATGCCCACGCACTCGGGTGATCTGACTGATCCCGCAGATTGGAGATCGCCGCC
CGTGCCTGCCGATTGGGTGCAGATCTTTGTGAAGGAACCTTACTTCTGTGGTGTGACATAATTGGACAAA
CTACCTACAGAGATTTAAAGCTCTAAGGTAAATATAAAATTTTTAAGTGTATAATGTGTTAAACTACTGA
TTCTAATTGTTTGTGTATTTTAGATTCCAACCTATGGAACTGATGAATGGGAGCAGTGGTGGAATGCCTT
TAATGAGGAAAACCTGTTTTGCTCAGAAGAAATGCCATCTAGTGATGATGAGGCTACTGCTGACTCTCAA
CATTCTACTCCTCCAAAAAAGAAGAGAAAGGTAGAAGACCCCAAGGACTTTCCTTCAGAATTGCTAAGTT
TTTTGAGTCATGCTGTGTTTAGTAATAGAACTCTTGCTTGCTTTGCTATTTACACCACAAAGGAAAAAGC
TGCACTGCTATACAAGAAAATTATGGAAAAATATTCTGTAACCTTTATAAGTAGGCATAACAGTTATAAT
CATAACATACTGTTTTTTCTTACTCCACACAGGCATAGAGTGTCTGCTATTAATAACTATGCTCAAAAAT
TGTGTACCTTTAGCTTTTTAATTTGTAAAGGGGTTAATAAGGAATATTTGATGTATAGTGCCTTGACTAG
AGATCATAATCAGCCATACCACATTTGTAGAGGTTTTACTTGCTTTAAAAAACCTCCCACACCTCCCCCT
GAACCTGAAACATAAAATGAATGCAATTGTTGTTGTTAACTTGTTTATTGCAGCTTATAATGGTTACAAA
TAAAGCAATAGCATCACAAATTTCACAAATAAAGCATTTTTTTCACTGCATTCTAGTTGTGGTTTGTCCA
AACTCATCAATGTATCTTATCATGTCTGGATCAATTCGTTGCAGGACAGGATGTGGTGCCCGATGTGACT
AGCTCTTTGCTGCAGGCCGTCCTATCCTCTGGTTCCGATAAGAGACCCAGAACTCCGGCCCCCCACCGCC
CACCGCCACCCCCATACATATGTGGTACGCAAGTAAGAGTGCCTGCGCATGCCCCATGTGCCCCACCAAG
AGCTTTGCATCCCATACAAGTCCCCAAAGTGGAGAACCGAACCAATTCTTCGCGGGCAGAACAAAAGCTT
CTGCACACGTCTCCACTCGAATTTGGAGCCGGCCGGCGTGTGCAAAAGAGGTGAATCGAACGAAAGACCC
GTGTGTAAAGCCGCGTTTCCAAAATGTATAAAACCGAGAGCATCTGGCCAATGTGCATCAGTTGTGGTCA
GCAGCAAAATCAAGTGAATCATCTCAGTGCAACTAAAGGGGGGATCTCGAGACCATGGACTACAAAGACC
ATGACGGTGATTATAAAGATCATGACATCGATTACAAGGATGACGATGACAAGACCGGTATGGCCGACAA
TGACGATCTTTTGGACTACGAGGATGAGGAGCAGACCGAGACCACTGCGGTCGAAAACCAGGAGGCCCCC
AAGAAGGATGTCAAGGGCACCTATGTGTCCATTCACAGTTCCGGCTTCCGCGATTTCCTCCTGAAACCGG
AGATCCTGCGCGCCATCGTGGACTGCGGCTTCGAGCATCCCTCGGAGGTTCAGCACGAGTGCATTCCGCA
GGCCGTACTGGGCATGGACATCCTCTGTCAGGCCAAGTCCGGCATGGGTAAGACCGCCGTCTTCGTTCTG
GCCACGCTGCAGCAGCTGGAGCCGTCGGACAACAACACCTGCCACGTCCTGGTCATGTGCCACACCCGCG
AGCTGGCCTTCCAGATCAGCAAGGAGTATGAGCGATTCTCCAAGTACATGCCCACAGTCAAGGTGGCTGT
CTTCTTTGGCGGAATGGCTATTCAAAAGGACGAGGAGACCCTCAAGAGCGGCACCCCGCATATTGTGGTG
GGCACCCCTGGCCGAATTCTCGCCCTCATTCGCAACAAGAAACTTAATCTGAAGCTTTTGAAGCACTTTG
TGCTCGACGAGTGCGACAAGATGCTGGAGCAGCTGGATATGCGTCGTGACGTTCAAGAGATTTTCCGTAG
CACGCCGCACGGCAAACAAGTGATGATGTTCTCTGCCACATTGAGCAAGGACATTCGTCCCGTTTGCAAA
AAGTTCATGCAAGATCCCATGGAGGTCTACGTCGACGATGAGGCCAAGCTGACGCTGCACGGACTGCAGC
AGCACTACGTCAATCTGAAGGAGAACGAGAAGAACAAGAAACTGTTCGAACTGCTCGACGTGCTCGAGTT
CAATCAGGTGGTCATCTTTGTGAAGTCTGTGCAACGTTGCGTGGCTCTGTCGCAGCTGCTGACGGAGCAG
AACTTCCCCGCCATCGGCATCCATCGTGGGATGACCCAGGAGGAGCGTCTGAATCGCTACCAGCAGTTCA
AGGACTTCCAGAAGCGCATTCTGGTGGCCACCAATCTCTTTGGCCGCGGCATGGACATCGAGCGTGTGAA
CATCGTGTTCAACTACGACATGCCCGAGGATTCCGACACCTACTTGCATCGCGTGGCCCGTGCCGGTCGC
TTCGGCACCAAGGGACTGGCAATCACATTCGTTTCGGACGAGAACGACGCCAAGATACTTAACGAAGTAC
AGGATCGTTTCGATGTGAACATCAGTGAGCTGCCCGAGGAAATCGATCTCTCTACATACATTGAGGGACG
CTAGGCGGCCGCAACTTGTTTATTGCAGCTTATAATGGTTACAAATAAAGCAATAGCATCACAAATTTCA
CAAATAAAGCATTTTTTTCACTGCATTCTAGTTGTGGTTTGTCCAAACTCATCAATGTATCTTAACTAGT
GGATCCACTAGGGGCCGCCGACGCGAGGCTGGATGGCCTTCCCCATTATGATTCTTCTCGCTTCCGGCGG
CATCGGGATGCCCGCGTTGCAGGCCATGCTGTCCAGGCAGGTAGATGACGACCATCAGGGACAGCTTCAA
GGATCGCTCGCGGCTCTTACCAGCCTAACTTCGATCATTGGACCGCTGATCGTCACGGCGATTTATGCCG
CCTCGGCGAGCACATGGAACGGGTTGGCATGGATTGTAGGCGCCGCCCTATACCTTGTCTGCCTCCCCGC
GTTGCGTCGCGGTGCATGGAGCCGGGCCACCTCGACCTGAATGGAAGCCGGCGGCACCTCGCTAACGGAT
TCACCACTCCAAGAATTGGAGCCAATCAATTCTTGCGGAGAACTGTGAATGCGCAAACCAACCCTTGGCA
GAACATATCCATCGCGTCCGCCATCTCCAGCAGCCGCACGCGGCGCATCTCGGGCAGCGTTGGGTCCTGG
CCACGGGTGCGCATGATCGTGCTCCTGTCGTTGAGGACCCGGCTAGGCTGGCGGGGTTGCCTTACTGGTT
AGCAGAATGAATCACCGATACGCGAGCGAACGTGAAGCGACTGCTGCTGCAAAACGTCTGCGACCTGAGC
AACAACATGAATGGTCTTCGGTTTCCGTGTTTCGTAAAGTCTGGAAACGCGGAAGTCAGCGCTCTTCCGC
TTCCTCGCTCACTGACTCGCTGCGCTCGGTCGTTCGGCTGCGGCGAGCGGTATCAGCTCACTCAAAGGCG
GTAATACGGTTATCCACAGAATCAGGGGATAACGCAGGAAAGAACATGTGAGCAAAAGGCCAGCAAAAGG
CCAGGAACCGTAAAAAGGCCGCGTTGCTGGCGTTTTTCCATAGGCTCCGCCCCCCTGACGAGCATCACAA
AAATCGACGCTCAAGTCAGAGGTGGCGAAACCCGACAGGACTATAAAGATACCAGGCGTTTCCCCCTGGA
AGCTCCCTCGTGCGCTCTCCTGTTCCGACCCTGCCGCTTACCGGATACCTGTCCGCCTTTCTCCCTTCGG
GAAGCGTGGCGCTTTCTCATAGCTCACGCTGTAGGTATCTCAGTTCGGTGTAGGTCGTTCGCTCCAAGCT
GGGCTGTGTGCACGAACCCCCCGTTCAGCCCGACCGCTGCGCCTTATCCGGTAACTATCGTCTTGAGTCC
AACCCGGTAAGACACGACTTATCGCCACTGGCAGCAGCCACTGGTAACAGGATTAGCAGAGCGAGGTATG
TAGGCGGTGCTACAGAGTTCTTGAAGTGGTGGCCTAACTACGGCTACACTAGAAGGACAGTATTTGGTAT
CTGCGCTCTGCTGAAGCCAGTTACCTTCGGAAAAAGAGTTGGTAGCTCTTGATCCGGCAAACAAACCACC
GCTGGTAGCGGTGGTTTTTTTGTTTGCAAGCAGCAGATTACGCGCAGAAAAAAAGGATCTCAAGAAGATC
CTTTGATCTTTTCTACGGGGTCTGACGCTCAGTGGAACGAAAACTCACGTTAAGGGATTTTGGTCATGAG
ATTATCAAAAAGGATCTTCACCTAGATCCTTTTAAATTAAAAATGAAGTTTTAAATCAATCTAAAGTATA
TATGAGTAAACTTGGTCTGACAGTTA
